Addgene plasmid #134529: YFP-PML-IV-mSIM-C3
Purpose: Expresses Cherry-PML-IV fusion protein with a mutation in its SIM
Depositing lab: Susan Janicki. Depositing organization: Wistar Institute. Publication: PML is recruited to heterochromatin during S phase and represses DAXX-mediated histone H3.3 chromatin assembly. Shastrula PK, Sierra I, Deng Z, Keeney F, Hayden JE, Lieberman PM, Janicki SM. J Cell Sci. 2019 Mar 26;132(6). pii: jcs.220970. doi: 10.1242/jcs.220970. PubMed 30796101.
Backbone
  Vector backbone: pEYFP-C3
  Backbone manufacturer: Clontech
  Backbone size w/o insert (bp): 4700
  Vector type: Mammalian Expression
  Selectable markers: Neomycin (select with G418)
Growth in bacteria
  Bacterial resistance: Kanamycin, 50 μg/mL
  Growth temperature: 37°C
  Growth strain: DH5alpha
  Copy number: High Copy
Gene/Insert
  Gene/Insert name: PML-IV-mSIM
  Species: H. sapiens (human)
  Mutation: SIM (VVVI) 556-559 aa changed to VGGG
  Promoter: CMV
  Tag / fusion protein: YFP (N terminal on backbone)
  Cloning method: Restriction Enzyme; 5′ cloning site XhoI (destroyed during cloning); 3′ cloning site EcoRI (not destroyed)
  Sequencing primers: 5′ EGFP-C; 3′ SV40pA-R
Resource information
  A portion of this plasmid was derived from a plasmid made by: Roger Everett
Terms and licenses: Academic/Nonprofit Terms; Industry Terms: Not Available to Industry
How to cite: YFP-PML-IV-mSIM-C3 was a gift from Susan Janicki (Addgene plasmid # 134529 ; http://n2t.net/addgene:134529 ; RRID:Addgene_134529)
