[The description below was written by a language model from this plasmid's Addgene catalogue record and pLannotate feature annotations shown in this document.]
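Description:
YFP-PML-IV-mSIM-C3 is a mammalian expression plasmid built on the Clontech pEYFP-C3 backbone that produces human PML isoform IV fused at its N-terminus to yellow fluorescent protein. The fusion is driven by the CMV immediate-early enhancer and promoter and terminated by the SV40 polyadenylation signal. The PML insert was placed downstream of the fluorescent protein by restriction cloning, with the 5′ XhoI site destroyed and the 3′ EcoRI site retained. It carries a mutation in the SUMO-interacting motif (SIM), in which residues 556–559 are changed from VVVI to VGGG. The purpose field of the catalogue entry refers to a Cherry-PML-IV fusion, but the plasmid name, the backbone, the tag field and the sequence annotation all indicate YFP. The annotation matches the fluorescent protein to the monomeric A206K form of EYFP.

In bacteria the plasmid replicates from a high-copy ColE1/pUC-type origin, and it also contains an f1 phage origin. A single Tn5 aminoglycoside phosphotransferase gene (NeoR/KanR) serves as the marker in both hosts. A bacterial promoter upstream of it gives kanamycin resistance in E. coli, while the SV40 enhancer/early promoter and the HSV TK polyadenylation signal allow G418 selection of transfected mammalian cells. The short annotated fragments of large T antigen, ble and the bGH poly(A) signal appear to be partial matches within backbone sequence rather than functional elements.

The associated study concerns PML recruitment to heterochromatin and its repression of DAXX-mediated histone H3.3 chromatin assembly. In that context the construct is suited to live or fixed-cell imaging of PML-IV localisation and to testing how far PML behaviour depends on an intact SIM, presumably in comparison with a wild-type fusion.
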