Features (pLannotate 1.2.2; 15 found; start..end, strand, type, name):
      1..204     +  promoter       CMV promoter: human cytomegalovirus (CMV) immediate early promoter
    249..967     +  CDS            mEYFP (fragment): enhanced YFP with monomerizing A206K mutation (Zacharias et al., 2002) mammalian codon-optimized
    984..2846    +  CDS            PML (fragment): PML_HUMAN - Also known as MYL, PP8675, RNF71, TRIM19. Experimental evidence at protein level: Swiss-Prot protein existence level 1. Exhibits antiviral activity against both DNA and RNA viruses. The antiviral activity can involve one or several isoform(s) and can be enhanced by the permanent PML-NB-associated protein DAXX or by the recruitment of p53/TP53 within these structures. Isoform PML-4 restricts varicella zoster virus (VZV) via sequestration of virion capsids in PML-NBs thereby preventing their nuclear egress and inhibiting formation of infectious virus particles. The sumoylated isoform
   3059..3095    +  misc_feature   MCS (fragment): multiple cloning site
   3112..3196    +  CDS            large T antigen (fragment): large T antigen from SV40 (simian virus 40)
   3219..3340    +  polyA_signal   SV40 poly(A) signal: SV40 polyadenylation signal
   3374..3802    -  rep_origin     f1 ori (sequence partly withheld): f1 bacteriophage origin of replication; arrow indicates direction of (+) strand synthesis
   3829..3933    +  promoter       AmpR promoter: bla
   3935..4292    +  promoter       SV40 promoter: SV40 enhancer and early promoter
   4327..5121    +  CDS            NeoR/KanR: aminoglycoside phosphotransferase from Tn5; aph(3')-II (or nptII); confers resistance to neomycin, kanamycin, and G418 (Geneticin®)
   5142..5294    +  CDS            ble (fragment): BLE_KLEPN - Experimental evidence at protein level: Swiss-Prot protein existence level 1. Binding protein with a strong affinity to the bleomycin family of antibiotics. Binds to CL990; an antimitotic-antibiotic compound. From Klebsiella pneumoniae.
   5353..5400    +  polyA_signal   HSV TK poly(A) signal: herpes simplex virus thymidine kinase polyadenylation signal (Cole and Stacy, 1985)
   5491..5507    -  polyA_signal   bGH poly(A) signal (fragment): bovine growth hormone polyadenylation signal
   5729..6317    +  rep_origin     ori: high-copy-number ColE1/pMB1/pBR322/pUC origin of replication
   6492..6795    +  enhancer       CMV enhancer: human cytomegalovirus immediate early enhancer
>Addgene plasmid #134529 | YFP-PML-IV-mSIM-C3 | addgene full sequence | sequence record 263910 | Addgene NGS Result
GTGATGCGGTTTTGGCAGTACATCAATGGGCGTGGATAGCGGTTTGACTCACGGGGATTTCCAAGTCTCC
ACCCCATTGACGTCAATGGGAGTTTGTTTTGGCACCAAAATCAACGGGACTTTCCAAAATGTCGTAACAA
CTCCGCCCCATTGACGCAAATGGGCGGTAGGCGTGTACGGTGGGAGGTCTATATAAGCAGAGCTGGTTTA
GTGAACCGTCAGATCCGCTAGCGCTACCGGTCGCCACCATGGTGAGCAAGGGCGAGGAGCTGTTCACCGG
GGTGGTGCCCATCCTGGTCGAGCTGGACGGCGACGTAAACGGCCACAAGTTCAGCGTGTCCGGCGAGGGC
GAGGGCGATGCCACCTACGGCAAGCTGACCCTGAAGTTCATCTGCACCACCGGCAAGCTGCCCGTGCCCT
GGCCCACCCTCGTGACCACCTTCGGCTACGGCCTGAAGTGCTTCGCCCGCTACCCCGACCACATGAAGCA
GCACGACTTCTTCAAGTCCGCCATGCCCGAAGGCTACGTCCAGGAGCGCACCATCTTCTTCAAGGACGAC
GGCAACTACAAGACCCGCGCCGAGGTGAAGTTCGAGGGCGACACCCTGGTGAACCGCATCGAGCTGAAGG
GCATCGACTTCAAGGAGGACGGCAACATCCTGGGGCACAAGCTGGAGTACAACTACAACAGCCACAACGT
CTATATCATGGCCGACAAGCAGAAGAACGGCATCAAGGTGAACTTCAAGATCCGCCACAACATCGAGGAC
GGCAGCGTGCAGCTCGCCGACCACTACCAGCAGAACACCCCCATCGGCGACGGCCCCGTGCTGCTGCCCG
ACAACCACTACCTGAGCTACCAGTCCAAGCTGAGCAAAGACCCCAACGAGAAGCGCGATCACATGGTCCT
GCTGGAGTTCGTGACCGCCGCCGGGATCACTCACGGCATGGACGAGCTGTACAAGTACTCAGATCTCGAC
CCCATGGAGCCTGCACCCGCCCGATCTCCGAGGCCCCAGCAGGACCCCGCCCGGCCCCAGGAGCCCACCA
TGCCTCCCCCCGAGACCCCCTCTGAAGGCCGCCAGCCCAGCCCCAGCCCCAGCCCTACAGAGCGAGCCCC
CGCTTCGGAGGAGGAGTTCCAGTTTCTGCGCTGCCAGCAATGCCAGGCGGAAGCCAAGTGCCCGAAGCTG
CTGCCTTGTCTGCACACGCTGTGCTCAGGATGCCTGGAGGCGTCGGGCATGCAGTGCCCCATCTGCCAGG
CGCCCTGGCCCCTAGGTGCAGACACACCCGCCCTGGATAACGTCTTTTTCGAGAGTCTGCAGCGGCGCCT
GTCGGTGTACCGGCAGATTGTGGATGCGCAGGCTGTGTGCACCCGCTGCAAAGAGTCGGCCGACTTCTGG
TGCTTTGAGTGCGAGCAGCTCCTCTGCGCCAAGTGCTTCGAGGCACACCAGTGGTTCCTCAAGCACGAGG
CCCGGCCCCTAGCAGAGCTGCGCAACCAGTCGGTGCGTGAGTTCCTGGACGGCACCCGCAAGACCAACAA
CATCTTCTGCTCCAACCCCAACCACCGCACCCCTACGCTGACCAGCATCTACTGCCGAGGATGTTCCAAG
CCGCTGTGCTGCTCGTGCGCGCTCCTTGACAGCAGCCACAGTGAGCTCAAGTGCGACATCAGCGCAGAGA
TCCAGCAGCGACAGGAGGAGCTGGACGCCATGACGCAGGCGCTGCAGGAGCAGGATAGTGCCTTTGGCGC
GGTTCACGCGCAGATGCACGCGGCCGTCGGCCAGCTGGGCCGCGCGCGTGCCGAGACCGAGGAGCTGATC
CGCGAGCGCGTGCGCCAGGTGGTAGCTCACGTGCGGGCTCAGGAGCGCGAGCTGCTGGAGGCTGTGGACG
CGCGGTACCAGCGCGACTACGAGGAGATGGCCAGTCGGCTGGGCCGCCTGGATGCTGTGCTGCAGCGCAT
CCGCACGGGCAGCGCGCTGGTGCAGAGGATGAAGTGCTACGCCTCGGACCAGGAGGTGCTGGACATGCAC
GGTTTCCTGCGCCAGGCGCTCTGCCGCCTGCGCCAGGAGGAGCCCCAGAGCCTGCAAGCTGCCGTGCGCA
CCGATGGCTTCGACGAGTTCAAGGTGCGCCTGCAGGACCTCAGCTCTTGCATCACCCAGGGGAAAGATGC
TGCAGTTAGCAAGAAAGCCAGCCCAGAGGCTGCCAGCACTCCCAGGGACCCTATTGACGTTGACCTGCCC
GAGGAGGCAGAGAGAGTGAAGGCCCAGGTTCAGGCCCTGGGGCTGGCTGAAGCCCAGCCTATGGCTGTGG
TACAGTCAGTGCCCGGGGCACACCCCGTGCCAGTGTACGCCTTCTCCATCAAAGGCCCTTCCTATGGAGA
GGATGTCTCCAATACAACGACAGCCCAGAAGAGGAAGTGCAGCCAGACCCAGTGCCCCAGGAAGGTCATC
AAGATGGAGTCTGAGGAGGGGAAGGAGGCAAGGTTGGCTCGGAGCTCCCCGGAGCAGCCCAGGCCCAGCA
CCTCCAAGGCAGTCTCACCACCCCACCTGGATGGACCGCCTAGCCCCAGGAGCCCCGTCATAGGAAGTGA
GGTCTTCCTGCCCAACAGCAACCACGTGGCCAGTGGCGCCGGGGAGGCAGAGGAACGCGTTGGGGGGGGC
AGCAGCTCGGAAGACTCAGATGCCGAAAACTCGTCCTCCCGAGAGCTGGATGACAGCAGCAGTGAGTCCA
GTGACCTCCAGCTGGAAGGCCCCAGCACCCTCAGGGTCCTGGACGAGAACCTTGCTGACCCCCAAGCAGA
AGACAGACCTCTGGTTTTCTTTGACCTCAAGATTGACAATGAAAGTGGGTTCTCCTGGGGCTACCCCCAC
CCCTTTCTAATTTAGTCTCTGAGTCCCAAAAAGAAGTGCAGGCAGAGCCATCTGCCAGGCCCAGGAGAGC
TCTGAGCTCTGGCCAACAACTGCAGCCAGGCTGGGCAGAGCACTCCGGCTCACCTGGGCTCCTGGCGTGT
CATTTGCTGGCTTGAATAAAGATGTCCGCCTTAAAAAAAAGCGGCCCTGAATTCTGCAGTCGACGGTACC
GCGGGCCCGGGATCCACCGGATCTAGATAACTGATCATAATCAGCCATACCACATTTGTAGAGGTTTTAC
TTGCTTTAAAAAACCTCCCACACCTCCCCCTGAACCTGAAACATAAAATGAATGCAATTGTTGTTGTTAA
CTTGTTTATTGCAGCTTATAATGGTTACAAATAAAGCAATAGCATCACAAATTTCACAAATAAAGCATTT
TTTTCACTGCATTCTAGTTGTGGTTTGTCCAAACTCATCAATGTATCTTAACGCGTAAATTGTAAGCGTT
AATATTTTGTTAAAATTCGCGTTAAATTTTTGTTAAATCAGCTCATTTTTTAACCAATAGGCCGAAATCG
GCAAAATCCCTTATAAATCAAAAGAATAGACCGAGATAGGGT
[37 nt withheld, positions 3473-3509]
AAAGAACGTGGACTCCAACGTCAAAGG
[49 nt withheld, positions 3537-3585]
T
[91 nt withheld, positions 3587-3677]
G
[124 nt withheld, positions 3679-3802]
CAGGTGGCACTTTTCGGGGAAATGTGCGCGGAACCCCTATTTGTTTATTTTTCTAAATACATTCAAATAT
GTATCCGCTCATGAGACAATAACCCTGATAAATGCTTCAATAATATTGAAAAAGGAAGAGTCCTGAGGCG
GAAAGAACCAGCTGTGGAATGTGTGTCAGTTAGGGTGTGGAAAGTCCCCAGGCTCCCCAGCAGGCAGAAG
TATGCAAAGCATGCATCTCAATTAGTCAGCAACCAGGTGTGGAAAGTCCCCAGGCTCCCCAGCAGGCAGA
AGTATGCAAAGCATGCATCTCAATTAGTCAGCAACCATAGTCCCGCCCCTAACTCCGCCCATCCCGCCCC
TAACTCCGCCCAGTTCCGCCCATTCTCCGCCCCATGGCTGACTAATTTTTTTTATTTATGCAGAGGCCGA
GGCCGCCTCGGCCTCTGAGCTATTCCAGAAGTAGTGAGGAGGCTTTTTTGGAGGCCTAGGCTTTTGCAAA
GATCGATCAAGAGACAGGATGAGGATCGTTTCGCATGATTGAACAAGATGGATTGCACGCAGGTTCTCCG
GCCGCTTGGGTGGAGAGGCTATTCGGCTATGACTGGGCACAACAGACAATCGGCTGCTCTGATGCCGCCG
TGTTCCGGCTGTCAGCGCAGGGGCGCCCGGTTCTTTTTGTCAAGACCGACCTGTCCGGTGCCCTGAATGA
ACTGCAAGACGAGGCAGCGCGGCTATCGTGGCTGGCCACGACGGGCGTTCCTTGCGCAGCTGTGCTCGAC
GTTGTCACTGAAGCGGGAAGGGACTGGCTGCTATTGGGCGAAGTGCCGGGGCAGGATCTCCTGTCATCTC
ACCTTGCTCCTGCCGAGAAAGTATCCATCATGGCTGATGCAATGCGGCGGCTGCATACGCTTGATCCGGC
TACCTGCCCATTCGACCACCAAGCGAAACATCGCATCGAGCGAGCACGTACTCGGATGGAAGCCGGTCTT
GTCGATCAGGATGATCTGGACGAAGAGCATCAGGGGCTCGCGCCAGCCGAACTGTTCGCCAGGCTCAAGG
CGAGCATGCCCGACGGCGAGGATCTCGTCGTGACCCATGGCGATGCCTGCTTGCCGAATATCATGGTGGA
AAATGGCCGCTTTTCTGGATTCATCGACTGTGGCCGGCTGGGTGTGGCGGACCGCTATCAGGACATAGCG
TTGGCTACCCGTGATATTGCTGAAGAGCTTGGCGGCGAATGGGCTGACCGCTTCCTCGTGCTTTACGGTA
TCGCCGCTCCCGATTCGCAGCGCATCGCCTTCTATCGCCTTCTTGACGAGTTCTTCTGAGCGGGACTCTG
GGGTTCGAAATGACCGACCAAGCGACGCCCAACCTGCCATCACGAGATTTCGATTCCACCGCCGCCTTCT
ATGAAAGGTTGGGCTTCGGAATCGTTTTCCGGGACGCCGGCTGGATGATCCTCCAGCGCGGGGATCTCAT
GCTGGAGTTCTTCGCCCACCCTAGGGGGAGGCTAACTGAAACACGGAAGGAGACAATACCGGAAGGAACC
CGCGCTATGACGGCAATAAAAAGACAGAATAAAACGCACGGTGTTGGGTCGTTTGTTCATAAACGCGGGG
TTCGGTCCCAGGGCTGGCACTCTGTCGATACCCCACCGAGACCCCATTGGGGCCAATACGCCCGCGTTTC
TTCCTTTTCCCCACCCCACCCCCCAAGTTCGGGTGAAGGCCCAGGGCTCGCAGCCAACGTCGGGGCGGCA
GGCCCTGCCATAGCCTCAGGTTACTCATATATACTTTAGATTGATTTAAAACTTCATTTTTAATTTAAAA
GGATCTAGGTGAAGATCCTTTTTGATAATCTCATGACCAAAATCCCTTAACGTGAGTTTTCGTTCCACTG
AGCGTCAGACCCCGTAGAAAAGATCAAAGGATCTTCTTGAGATCCTTTTTTTCTGCGCGTAATCTGCTGC
TTGCAAACAAAAAAACCACCGCTACCAGCGGTGGTTTGTTTGCCGGATCAAGAGCTACCAACTCTTTTTC
CGAAGGTAACTGGCTTCAGCAGAGCGCAGATACCAAATACTGTTCTTCTAGTGTAGCCGTAGTTAGGCCA
CCACTTCAAGAACTCTGTAGCACCGCCTACATACCTCGCTCTGCTAATCCTGTTACCAGTGGCTGCTGCC
AGTGGCGATAAGTCGTGTCTTACCGGGTTGGACTCAAGACGATAGTTACCGGATAAGGCGCAGCGGTCGG
GCTGAACGGGGGGTTCGTGCACACAGCCCAGCTTGGAGCGAACGACCTACACCGAACTGAGATACCTACA
GCGTGAGCTATGAGAAAGCGCCACGCTTCCCGAAGGGAGAAAGGCGGACAGGTATCCGGTAAGCGGCAGG
GTCGGAACAGGAGAGCGCACGAGGGAGCTTCCAGGGGGAAACGCCTGGTATCTTTATAGTCCTGTCGGGT
TTCGCCACCTCTGACTTGAGCGTCGATTTTTGTGATGCTCGTCAGGGGGGCGGAGCCTATGGAAAAACGC
CAGCAACGCGGCCTTTTTACGGTTCCTGGCCTTTTGCTGGCCTTTTGCTCACATGTTCTTTCCTGCGTTA
TCCCCTGATTCTGTGGATAACCGTATTACCGCCATGCATTAGTTATTAATAGTAATCAATTACGGGGTCA
TTAGTTCATAGCCCATATATGGAGTTCCGCGTTACATAACTTACGGTAAATGGCCCGCCTGGCTGACCGC
CCAACGACCCCCGCCCATTGACGTCAATAATGACGTATGTTCCCATAGTAACGCCAATAGGGACTTTCCA
TTGACGTCAATGGGTGGAGTATTTACGGTAAACTGCCCACTTGGCAGTACATCAAGTGTATCATATGCCA
AGTACGCCCCCTATTGACGTCAATGACGGTAAATGGCCCGCCTGGCATTATGCCCAGTACATGACCTTAT
GGGACTTTCCTACTTGGCAGTACATCTACGTATTAGTCATCGCTATTACCATG
